Addgene plasmid #109133: pCAG-ePsuACR-mRuby2-ST
Purpose: Anion channelrhodopsin PsuACR fused to ER export signal and fluorophore mRuby2 and targeted to the neuronal soma and proximal dendrites
Depositing lab: Hillel Adesnik. Depositing organization: University of California, Berkeley. Publication: Precise multimodal optical control of neural ensemble activity. Mardinly AR, Oldenburg IA, Pegard NC, Sridharan S, Lyall EH, Chesnov K, Brohawn SG, Waller L, Adesnik H. Nat Neurosci. 2018 Apr 30. pii: 10.1038/s41593-018-0139-8. doi: 10.1038/s41593-018-0139-8. PubMed 29713079.
Backbone
  Vector backbone: pCAGGS
  Backbone size w/o insert (bp): 5837
  Total vector size (bp): 7664
  Vector type: Mammalian Expression
Growth in bacteria
  Bacterial resistance: Ampicillin, 100 μg/mL
  Growth temperature: 37°C
  Growth strain: DH5alpha
  Copy number: High Copy
Gene/Insert
  Gene/Insert name: ePsuACR-mRuby2-ST
  Insert size (bp): 1827
  Promoter: CAG
  Cloning method: Ligation Independent Cloning
  Sequencing primers: 5′ Custom; 3′ WPRE_R
Terms and licenses: Academic/Nonprofit Terms; Industry Terms: Not Available to Industry
How to cite: pCAG-ePsuACR-mRuby2-ST was a gift from Hillel Adesnik (Addgene plasmid # 109133 ; http://n2t.net/addgene:109133 ; RRID:Addgene_109133)
