[The description below was written by a language model from this plasmid's Addgene catalogue record and pLannotate feature annotations shown in this document.]
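Description:
pCAG-ePsuACR-mRuby2-ST is a mammalian expression plasmid built on the pCAGGS backbone, about 7.7 kb in total, for producing a soma-targeted inhibitory optogenetic actuator in neurons. It is maintained in E. coli as a high-copy plasmid through a ColE1/pUC-type origin and selected with ampicillin via the β-lactamase gene and its own promoter. The backbone also carries an SV40 origin, which can support episomal replication in cells expressing large T antigen, along with remnants of lac regulatory sequences and a T3 promoter that play no role in the payload's expression.

Expression is driven by the CAG promoter, annotated here as its three parts: the CMV immediate-early enhancer, the chicken β-actin promoter and a chimeric β-actin/β-globin intron, which together give strong constitutive transcription in mammalian cells. The roughly 1.8 kb insert encodes the anion channelrhodopsin PsuACR joined to an ER export signal (the "e" prefix), fused to the red fluorescent protein mRuby2 and followed by a fragment of the rat Kv2.1 potassium channel (Kcnb1). That fragment is the "ST" soma-targeting motif, which confines the fusion to the cell body and proximal dendrites. The opsin coding region itself is not annotated by the feature tool, but it corresponds to the unlabelled stretch upstream of mRuby2. Downstream lie a second short chimeric intron, a WPRE to enhance transcript stability and expression, and a bGH polyadenylation signal, with the backbone's rabbit β-globin poly(A) further along. The construct is intended for light-driven silencing of neurons. Restricting the opsin to the soma limits unintended activation through neurites, and mRuby2 marks the expressing cells.
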