Features (pLannotate 1.2.2; 24 found; start..end, strand, type, name):
      5..384     +  enhancer       CMV enhancer: human cytomegalovirus immediate early enhancer
    386..661     +  promoter       chicken β-actin promoter: No description available
    662..1678    +  intron         chimeric intron: chimera between introns from chicken β-actin and rabbit β-globin
   1676..1732    +  CDS            HBB (fragment): HBB_LEPEU - Experimental evidence at protein level: Swiss-Prot protein existence level 1. Involved in oxygen transport from the lung to the various peripheral tissues. From Lepus europaeus (European hare).
   2639..3349    +  CDS            mRuby2: mRuby2 is a basic (constitutively fluorescent) red fluorescent protein published in 2012, derived from Entacmaea quadricolor. It has moderate acid sensitivity.
   3332..3553    +  CDS            Kcnb1 (fragment): KCNB1_RAT - Experimental evidence at protein level: Swiss-Prot protein existence level 1. Voltage-gated potassium channel that mediates transmembrane potassium transport in excitable membranes, primarily in the brain, but also in the pancreas and cardiovascular system. Contributes to the regulation of the action potential (AP) repolarization, duration and frequency of repetitive AP firing in neurons, muscle cells and endocrine cells and plays a role in homeostatic attenuation of electrical excitability throughout the brain (PubMed:10024359, PubMed:10618149, PubMed:12451110, PubMed:17379638, Pu
   3591..3723    +  intron         chimeric intron: chimera between introns from human β-globin and immunoglobulin heavy chain genes
   3732..4320    +  misc_feature   WPRE: woodchuck hepatitis virus posttranscriptional regulatory element
   4324..4340    +  misc_feature   MCS (fragment): pUC18/19 multiple cloning site
   4353..4464    +  polyA_signal   bGH poly(A) signal: bovine growth hormone polyadenylation signal
   4560..4578    -  promoter       T3 promoter: promoter for bacteriophage T3 RNA polymerase
   4637..4711    +  CDS            HBB (fragment): HBB_PONPY - Experimental evidence at transcript level: Swiss-Prot protein existence level 2. Involved in oxygen transport from the lung to the various peripheral tissues. From Pongo pygmaeus (Bornean orangutan).
   4782..4837    +  polyA_signal   β-globin poly(A) signal: rabbit β-globin polyadenylation signal (Gil and Proudfoot, 1987)
   5222..5238    -  protein_bind   lac operator: The lac repressor binds to the lac operator to inhibit transcription in E. coli. This inhibition can be relieved by adding lactose or isopropyl-β-D-thiogalactopyranoside (IPTG). lac repressor encoded by lacI
   5246..5276    -  promoter       lac promoter: promoter for the E. coli lac operon
   5291..5312    -  protein_bind   CAP binding site: CAP binding activates transcription in the presence of cAMP. E. coli catabolite activator protein
   5325..5364    -  CDS            lacI (fragment): lac repressor; lacI; The lac repressor binds to the lac operator to inhibit transcription in E. coli. This inhibition can be relieved by adding lactose or isopropyl-β-D-thiogalactopyranoside (IPTG).
   5371..5393    +  promoter       SV40 promoter (fragment): SV40 enhancer and early promoter
   5417..5552    +  rep_origin     SV40 ori: SV40 origin of replication
   5572..5706    +  polyA_signal   SV40 poly(A) signal: SV40 polyadenylation signal
   5708..5762    -  CDS            lacI (fragment): lac repressor; lacI; The lac repressor binds to the lac operator to inhibit transcription in E. coli. This inhibition can be relieved by adding lactose or isopropyl-β-D-thiogalactopyranoside (IPTG).
   5945..6533    -  rep_origin     ori: high-copy-number ColE1/pMB1/pBR322/pUC origin of replication
   6704..7564    -  CDS            AmpR: β-lactamase; bla; confers resistance to ampicillin, carbenicillin, and related antibiotics
   7565..7669    -  promoter       AmpR promoter: bla
>Addgene plasmid #109133 | pCAG-ePsuACR-mRuby2-ST | addgene full sequence | sequence record 213588 | Addgene NGS Result
GGTCGACATTGATTATTGACTAGTTATTAATAGTAATCAATTACGGGGTCATTAGTTCATAGCCCATATA
TGGAGTTCCGCGTTACATAACTTACGGTAAATGGCCCGCCTGGCTGACCGCCCAACGACCCCCGCCCATT
GACGTCAATAATGACGTATGTTCCCATAGTAACGCCAATAGGGACTTTCCATTGACGTCAATGGGTGGAG
TATTTACGGTAAACTGCCCACTTGGCAGTACATCAAGTGTATCATATGCCAAGTACGCCCCCTATTGACG
TCAATGACGGTAAATGGCCCGCCTGGCATTATGCCCAGTACATGACCTTATGGGACTTTCCTACTTGGCA
GTACATCTACGTATTAGTCATCGCTATTACCATGGTCGAGGTGAGCCCCACGTTCTGCTTCACTCTCCCC
ATCTCCCCCCCCTCCCCACCCCCAATTTTGTATTTATTTATTTTTTAATTATTTTGTGCAGCGATGGGGG
CGGGGGGGGGGGGGGCGCGCGCCAGGCGGGGCGGGGGGGGGCGGGGGGGGGGGGGGGGCGGGGCGGAGAG
GTGCGGCGGCAGCCAATCAGAGCGGCGCGCTCCGAAAGTTTCCTTTTATGGCGAGGCGGCGGCGGCGGCG
GCCCTATAAAAAGCGAAGCGCGCGGCGGGCGGGAGTCGCTGCGCGCTGCCTTCGCCCCGTGCCCCGCTCC
GCCGCCGCCTCGCGCCGCCCGCCCCGGCTCTGACTGACCGCGTTACTCCCACAGGTGAGCGGGCGGGACG
GCCCTTCTCCTCCGGGCTGTAATTAGCGCTTGGTTTAATGACGGCTTGTTTCTTTTCTGTGGCTGCGTGA
AAGCCTTGAGGGGCTCCGGGAGGGCCCTTTGTGCGGGGGGAGCGGCTCGGGGGGTGCGTGCGTGTGTGTG
TGCGTGGGGAGCGCCGCGTGCGGCTCCGCGCTGCCCGGCGGCTGTGAGCGCTGCGGGCGCGGCGCGGGGC
TTTGTGCGCTCCGCAGTGTGCGCGAGGGGAGCGCGGCCGGGGGCGGTGCCCCGCGGTGCGGGGGGGGCTG
CGAGGGGAACAAAGGCTGCGTGCGGGGTGTGTGCGTGGGGGGGTGAGCAGGGGGTGTGGGCGCGTCGGTC
GGGCTGCAACCCCCCCTGCACCCCCCTCCCCGAGTTGCTGAGCACGGCCCGGCTTCGGGTGCGGGGCTCC
GTACGGGGCGTGGCGCGGGGCTCGCCGTGCCGGGCGGGGGGTGGCGGCAGGTGGGGGTGCCGGGCGGGGC
GGGGCCGCCTCGGGCCGGGGAGGGCTCGGGGGAGGGGCGCGGCGGCCCCCGGAGCGCCGGCGGCTGTCGA
GGCGCGGCGAGCCGCAGCCATTGCCTTTTATGGTAATCGTGCGAGAGGGCGCAGGGACTTCCTTTGTCCC
AAATCTGTGCGGAGCCGAAATCTGGGAGGCGCCGCCGCACCCCCTCTAGCGGGCGCGGGGCGAAGCGGTG
CGGCGCCGGCAGGAAGGAAATGGGCGGGGAGGGCCTTCGTGCGTCGCCGCGCCGCCGTCCCCTTCTCCCT
CTCCAGCCTCGGGGCTGTCCGCGGGGGGACGGCTGCCTTCGGGGGGGACGGGGCAGGGCGGGGTTCGGCT
TCTGGCGTGTGACCGGCGGCTCTAGAGCCTCTGCTAACCATGTTCATGCCTTCTTCTTTTTCCTACAGCT
CCTGGGCAACGTGCTGGTTATTGTGCTGTCTCATCATTTTGGCAAAGAATTCGGTACCGAGCTCGGATCC
ATGACCACCATCAGCGAAGTCTGCGGCGTGTGGGCACTGGACAACCCCGAGTGTATCGAAGTGTCCGGCA
CCAACGACAACGTGAAGATGGCCCAGCTCTGCTTCTGCATGGTGTGCGTCTGCCAGATCCTGTTCATGGC
CAGCCAGTACCCCAAAGTCGGTTGGGAGGCCATCTACCTGCCCTCTTGCGAGTGCTTCCTGTACGGACTG
GCCTCTAGCGGAAACGGCTTCATCCAGCTGTACGACGGCAGGCTGATCCCTTGGGCTAGATACGCCGCTT
GGATCTGCACCTGTCCCTCTATCCTGCTGCAGATCAACACCATCCACAAGTGCAAGATCAGCCACTTCAA
CCTGAACACCTTCATCGTGCAGGCCGACCTGATCATGAACATCATGGGCGTGACAGGCGCCCTGACAACA
AACATCGCCTTCAAGTGGATCTACTTCGCCATCGGCTGCATCCTGTTCATCTTCATCGTGCTGGTGGTGT
ACGACATCATGACCAGCGCCGCCAAGGAGTGGAAGGCTAAGGGTGACTCCAAGGGCAACCTGGTGTCCAC
ACGGCTGATCCTCCTCCGCTGGATCTTCATCGTCAGTTGGTGCGTGTACCCACTCCTCTGGATTCTGAGC
CCTCAGGCTACTTGCGCAGTGTCCGAAGACGTGATCAGCGTGGCCCACTTCATTTGCGACGCCTTCGCCA
AGAACATGTTCGGCTTCATCATGTGGCGCACCCTCTGGAGAGATCTGGACGGCCATTGGGACATCAGCAG
ACACTACCCCCAGAGCAGCTACGCTAAGGACGGCAAGGAGGAGGAGCAGATGACAGCCATGAGCCAGACC
GACGATACCGAGAAGCCTCACAGCAGCCAGGGAGCGGCCGCACCGGTAATGGTGTCTAAGGGCGAAGAGC
TGATCAAGGAAAATATGCGTATGAAGGTGGTCATGGAAGGTTCGGTCAACGGCCACCAATTCAAATGCAC
AGGTGAAGGAGAAGGCAATCCGTACATGGGAACTCAAACCATGAGGATCAAAGTCATCGAGGGAGGACCC
CTGCCATTTGCCTTTGACATTCTTGCCACGTCGTTCATGTATGGCAGCCGTACTTTTATCAAGTACCCGA
AAGGCATTCCTGATTTCTTTAAACAGTCCTTTCCTGAGGGTTTTACTTGGGAAAGAGTTACGAGATACGA
AGATGGTGGAGTCGTCACCGTCATGCAGGACACCAGCCTTGAGGATGGCTGTCTCGTTTACCACGTCCAA
GTCAGAGGGGTAAACTTTCCCTCCAATGGTCCCGTGATGCAGAAGAAGACCAAGGGTTGGGAGCCTAATA
CAGAGATGATGTATCCAGCAGATGGTGGTCTGAGGGGATACACTCATATGGCACTGAAAGTTGATGGTGG
TGGCCATCTGTCTTGCTCTTTCGTAACAACTTACAGGTCAAAAAAGACCGTCGGGAACATCAAGATGCCC
GGTATCCATGCCGTTGATCACCGCCTGGAAAGGTTAGAGGAAAGTGACAATGAAATGTTCGTAGTACAAC
GCGAACACGCAGTTGCCAAGTTCGCCGGGCTTGGTGGTGGGATGGACGAGCTGTACAAGGCCCTAGAGCA
GTCCCAGCCCATCCTCAACACCAAGGAGATGGCCCCGCAGAGCAAGCCTCCAGAGGAGCTGGAGATGAGC
AGCATGCCCAGCCCCGTGGCCCCTCTGCCCGCACGCACGGAGGGCGTCATCGACATGCGGAGCATGTCCA
GCATTGACAGCTTCATCAGCTGTGCCACGGACTTCCCTGAAGCCACCAGATTCTTCTGCTACGAGAACGA
GGTGTAACTCGAGGCCGCAGGTAAGTATCAAGGTTACAAGACAGGTTTAAGGAGACCAATAGAAACTGGG
CTTGTCGAGACAGAGAAGACTCTTGCGTTTCTGATAGGCACCTATTGGTCTTACTGACATCCACTTTGCC
TTTCTCTCCACAGGTGTCGACAATCAACCTCTGGATTACAAAATTTGTGAAAGATTGACTGGTATTCTTA
ACTATGTTGCTCCTTTTACGCTATGTGGATACGCTGCTTTAATGCCTTTGTATCATGCTATTGCTTCCCG
TATGGCTTTCATTTTCTCCTCCTTGTATAAATCCTGGTTGCTGTCTCTTTATGAGGAGTTGTGGCCCGTT
GTCAGGCAACGTGGCGTGGTGTGCACTGTGTTTGCTGACGCAACCCCCACTGGTTGGGGCATTGCCACCA
CCTGTCAGCTCCTTTCCGGGACTTTCGCTTTCCCCCTCCCTATTGCCACGGCGGAACTCATCGCCGCCTG
CCTTGCCCGCTGCTGGACAGGGGCTCGGCTGTTGGGCACTGACAATTCCGTGGTGTTGTCGGGGAAGCTG
ACGTCCTTTCCATGGCTGCTCGCCTGTGTTGCCACCTGGATTCTGCGCGGGACGTCCTTCTGCTACGTCC
CTTCGGCCCTCAATCCAGCGGACCTTCCTTCCCGCGGCCTGCTGCCGGCTCTGCGGCCTCTTCCGCGTCT
TCGCCTTCGCCCTCAGACGAGTCGGATCTCCCTTTGGGCCGCCTCCCCGCCTGGAATTCGAGCTCGGTAC
GATCAGCCTCGACTGTGCCTTCTAGTTGCCAGCCATCTGTTGTTTGCCCCTCCCCCGTGCCTTCCTTGAC
CCTGGAAGGTGCCACTCCCACTGTCCTTTCCTAATAAAATGAGGAAATTGCATCGCATTGTCTGAGTAGG
TGTCATTCTATTCTGGGGGGTGGGGTGGGGCAGGACAGCAAGGGGGAGGATTGGGAAGACAATAGCCCAG
CTTTTGTTCCCTTTAGTGAGGGTTAATTGCGCGCTTGGCGTAATCATGGTCATAGCTGTTTCCTGTGTGA
AATTGTTATCCGCTAATTCACTCCTCAGGTGCAGGCTGCCTATCAGAAGGTGGTGGCTGGTGTGGCCAAT
GCCCTGGCTCACAAATACCACTGAGATCTTTTTCCCTCTGCCAAAAATTATGGGGACATCATGAAGCCCC
TTGAGCATCTGACTTCTGGCTAATAAAGGAAATTTATTTTCATTGCAATAGTGTGTTGGAATTTTTTGTG
TCTCTCACTCGGAAGGACATATGGGAGGGCAAATCATTTAAAACATCAGAATGAGTATTTGGTTTAGAGT
TTGGCAACATATGCCCATATGCTGGCTGCCATGAACAAAGGTTGGCTATAAAGAGGTCATCAGTATATGA
AACAGCCCCCTGCTGTCCATTCCTTATTCCATAGAAAAGCCTTGACTTGAGGTTAGATTTTTTTTATATT
TTGTTTTGTGTTATTTTTTTCTTTAACATCCCTAAAATTTTCCTTACATGTTTTACTAGCCAGATTTTTC
CTCCTCTCCTGACTACTCCCAGTCATAGCTGTCCCTCTTCTCTTATGGAGATCCCTCGACCTGCAGCCCA
AGCTTGGCGTAATCATGGTCATAGCTGTTTCCTGTGTGAAATTGTTATCCGCTCACAATTCCACACAACA
TACGAGCCGGAAGCATAAAGTGTAAAGCCTGGGGTGCCTAATGAGTGAGCTAACTCACATTAATTGCGTT
GCGCTCACTGCCCGCTTTCCAGTCGGGAAACCTGTCGTGCCAGCGGATCCGCATCTCAATTAGTCAGCAA
CCATAGTCCCGCCCCTAACTCCGCCCATCCCGCCCCTAACTCCGCCCAGTTCCGCCCATTCTCCGCCCCA
TGGCTGACTAATTTTTTTTATTTATGCAGAGGCCGAGGCCGCCTCGGCCTCTGAGCTATTCCAGAAGTAG
TGAGGAGGCTTTTTTGGAGGCCTAGGCTTTTGCAAAAAGCTAACTTGTTTATTGCAGCTTATAATGGTTA
CAAATAAAGCAATAGCATCACAAATTTCACAAATAAAGCATTTTTTTCACTGCATTCTAGTTGTGGTTTG
TCCAAACTCATCAATGTATCTTATCATGTCTGGATCCGCTGCATTAATGAATCGGCCAACGCGCGGGGAG
AGGCGGTTTGCGTATTGGGCGCTCTTCCGCTTCCTCGCTCACTGACTCGCTGCGCTCGGTCGTTCGGCTG
CGGCGAGCGGTATCAGCTCACTCAAAGGCGGTAATACGGTTATCCACAGAATCAGGGGATAACGCAGGAA
AGAACATGTGAGCAAAAGGCCAGCAAAAGGCCAGGAACCGTAAAAAGGCCGCGTTGCTGGCGTTTTTCCA
TAGGCTCCGCCCCCCTGACGAGCATCACAAAAATCGACGCTCAAGTCAGAGGTGGCGAAACCCGACAGGA
CTATAAAGATACCAGGCGTTTCCCCCTGGAAGCTCCCTCGTGCGCTCTCCTGTTCCGACCCTGCCGCTTA
CCGGATACCTGTCCGCCTTTCTCCCTTCGGGAAGCGTGGCGCTTTCTCATAGCTCACGCTGTAGGTATCT
CAGTTCGGTGTAGGTCGTTCGCTCCAAGCTGGGCTGTGTGCACGAACCCCCCGTTCAGCCCGACCGCTGC
GCCTTATCCGGTAACTATCGTCTTGAGTCCAACCCGGTAAGACACGACTTATCGCCACTGGCAGCAGCCA
CTGGTAACAGGATTAGCAGAGCGAGGTATGTAGGCGGTGCTACAGAGTTCTTGAAGTGGTGGCCTAACTA
CGGCTACACTAGAAGAACAGTATTTGGTATCTGCGCTCTGCTGAAGCCAGTTACCTTCGGAAAAAGAGTT
GGTAGCTCTTGATCCGGCAAACAAACCACCGCTGGTAGCGGTGGTTTTTTTGTTTGCAAGCAGCAGATTA
CGCGCAGAAAAAAAGGATCTCAAGAAGATCCTTTGATCTTTTCTACGGGGTCTGACGCTCAGTGGAACGA
AAACTCACGTTAAGGGATTTTGGTCATGAGATTATCAAAAAGGATCTTCACCTAGATCCTTTTAAATTAA
AAATGAAGTTTTAAATCAATCTAAAGTATATATGAGTAAACTTGGTCTGACAGTTACCAATGCTTAATCA
GTGAGGCACCTATCTCAGCGATCTGTCTATTTCGTTCATCCATAGTTGCCTGACTCCCCGTCGTGTAGAT
AACTACGATACGGGAGGGCTTACCATCTGGCCCCAGTGCTGCAATGATACCGCGAGACCCACGCTCACCG
GCTCCAGATTTATCAGCAATAAACCAGCCAGCCGGAAGGGCCGAGCGCAGAAGTGGTCCTGCAACTTTAT
CCGCCTCCATCCAGTCTATTAATTGTTGCCGGGAAGCTAGAGTAAGTAGTTCGCCAGTTAATAGTTTGCG
CAACGTTGTTGCCATTGCTACAGGCATCGTGGTGTCACGCTCGTCGTTTGGTATGGCTTCATTCAGCTCC
GGTTCCCAACGATCAAGGCGAGTTACATGATCCCCCATGTTGTGCAAAAAAGCGGTTAGCTCCTTCGGTC
CTCCGATCGTTGTCAGAAGTAAGTTGGCCGCAGTGTTATCACTCATGGTTATGGCAGCACTGCATAATTC
TCTTACTGTCATGCCATCCGTAAGATGCTTTTCTGTGACTGGTGAGTACTCAACCAAGTCATTCTGAGAA
TAGTGTATGCGGCGACCGAGTTGCTCTTGCCCGGCGTCAATACGGGATAATACCGCGCCACATAGCAGAA
CTTTAAAAGTGCTCATCATTGGAAAACGTTCTTCGGGGCGAAAACTCTCAAGGATCTTACCGCTGTTGAG
ATCCAGTTCGATGTAACCCACTCGTGCACCCAACTGATCTTCAGCATCTTTTACTTTCACCAGCGTTTCT
GGGTGAGCAAAAACAGGAAGGCAAAATGCCGCAAAAAAGGGAATAAGGGCGACACGGAAATGTTGAATAC
TCATACTCTTCCTTTTTCAATATTATTGAAGCATTTATCAGGGTTATTGTCTCATGAGCGGATACATATT
TGAATGTATTTAGAAAAATAAACAAATAGGGGTTCCGCGCACATTTCCCCGAAAAGTGCCACCTG
