>Addgene plasmid #109133 | pCAG-ePsuACR-mRuby2-ST | depositor partial sequence | sequence record 211242 | pCAG-ePsuACR-mRuby2-ST sequence 1827 bps
ATGACCACCATCAGCGAAGTCTGCGGCGTGTGGGCACTGGACAACCCCGAGTGTATCGAAGTGTCCGGCA
CCAACGACAACGTGAAGATGGCCCAGCTCTGCTTCTGCATGGTGTGCGTCTGCCAGATCCTGTTCATGGC
CAGCCAGTACCCCAAAGTCGGTTGGGAGGCCATCTACCTGCCCTCTTGCGAGTGCTTCCTGTACGGACTG
GCCTCTAGCGGAAACGGCTTCATCCAGCTGTACGACGGCAGGCTGATCCCTTGGGCTAGATACGCCGCTT
GGATCTGCACCTGTCCCTCTATCCTGCTGCAGATCAACACCATCCACAAGTGCAAGATCAGCCACTTCAA
CCTGAACACCTTCATCGTGCAGGCCGACCTGATCATGAACATCATGGGCGTGACAGGCGCCCTGACAACA
AACATCGCCTTCAAGTGGATCTACTTCGCCATCGGCTGCATCCTGTTCATCTTCATCGTGCTGGTGGTGT
ACGACATCATGACCAGCGCCGCCAAGGAGTGGAAGGCTAAGGGTGACTCCAAGGGCAACCTGGTGTCCAC
ACGGCTGATCCTCCTCCGCTGGATCTTCATCGTCAGTTGGTGCGTGTACCCACTCCTCTGGATTCTGAGC
CCTCAGGCTACTTGCGCAGTGTCCGAAGACGTGATCAGCGTGGCCCACTTCATTTGCGACGCCTTCGCCA
AGAACATGTTCGGCTTCATCATGTGGCGCACCCTCTGGAGAGATCTGGACGGCCATTGGGACATCAGCAG
ACACTACCCCCAGAGCAGCTACGCTAAGGACGGCAAGGAGGAGGAGCAGATGACAGCCATGAGCCAGACC
GACGATACCGAGAAGCCTCACAGCAGCCAGGGAGCGGCCGCACCGGTAATGGTGTCTAAGGGCGAAGAGC
TGATCAAGGAAAATATGCGTATGAAGGTGGTCATGGAAGGTTCGGTCAACGGCCACCAATTCAAATGCAC
AGGTGAAGGAGAAGGCAATCCGTACATGGGAACTCAAACCATGAGGATCAAAGTCATCGAGGGAGGACCC
CTGCCATTTGCCTTTGACATTCTTGCCACGTCGTTCATGTATGGCAGCCGTACTTTTATCAAGTACCCGA
AAGGCATTCCTGATTTCTTTAAACAGTCCTTTCCTGAGGGTTTTACTTGGGAAAGAGTTACGAGATACGA
AGATGGTGGAGTCGTCACCGTCATGCAGGACACCAGCCTTGAGGATGGCTGTCTCGTTTACCACGTCCAA
GTCAGAGGGGTAAACTTTCCCTCCAATGGTCCCGTGATGCAGAAGAAGACCAAGGGTTGGGAGCCTAATA
CAGAGATGATGTATCCAGCAGATGGTGGTCTGAGGGGATACACTCATATGGCACTGAAAGTTGATGGTGG
TGGCCATCTGTCTTGCTCTTTCGTAACAACTTACAGGTCAAAAAAGACCGTCGGGAACATCAAGATGCCC
GGTATCCATGCCGTTGATCACCGCCTGGAAAGGTTAGAGGAAAGTGACAATGAAATGTTCGTAGTACAAC
GCGAACACGCAGTTGCCAAGTTCGCCGGGCTTGGTGGTGGGATGGACGAGCTGTACAAGGCCCTAGAGCA
GTCCCAGCCCATCCTCAACACCAAGGAGATGGCCCCGCAGAGCAAGCCTCCAGAGGAGCTGGAGATGAGC
AGCATGCCCAGCCCCGTGGCCCCTCTGCCCGCACGCACGGAGGGCGTCATCGACATGCGGAGCATGTCCA
GCATTGACAGCTTCATCAGCTGTGCCACGGACTTCCCTGAAGCCACCAGATTCTTCTGCTACGAGAACGA
GGTGTAA
